Addgene plasmid #42862: TAL3399
Depositing lab: Keith Joung. Depositing organization: Massachusetts General Hospital. Publication: Targeted gene disruption in somatic zebrafish cells using engineered TALENs. Sander JD, Cade L, Khayter C, Reyon D, Peterson RT, Joung JK, Yeh JR. Nat Biotechnol. 2011 Aug 5;29(8):697-8. doi: 10.1038/nbt.1934. PubMed 21822241.
Backbone
  Vector backbone: JDS78
  Backbone manufacturer: Addgene plasmid #32290
  Backbone size w/o insert (bp): 6447
  Vector type: Mammalian Expression ; T7
Growth in bacteria
  Bacterial resistance: Ampicillin, 100 μg/mL
  Growth temperature: 37°C
  Growth strain: XL1 Blue
  Copy number: High Copy
Gene/Insert
  Gene/Insert name: ZebrafishCommunity-zmynd11-right (alt name: zmynd11)
  Species: D. rerio (zebrafish)
  Insert size (bp): 1640
  Entrez Gene: zmynd11 (a.k.a. BS69, MGC110370, MGC152745, wu:fi38d06, zgc:110370, zgc:152745)
  Promoter: CMV
  Tag / fusion protein: 3X Flag (N terminal on backbone); WT FOKI (C terminal on backbone)
  Cloning method: Restriction Enzyme; 5′ cloning site N/A (destroyed during cloning); 3′ cloning site N/A (destroyed during cloning)
  Sequencing primers: 5′ CMV-F; 3′ BGH-rev
Terms and licenses: Academic/Nonprofit Terms; Industry Terms: Not Available to Industry
Depositor comments: Target binding site: TGTTGGCGATTTGTTTCT It is strongly recommended that users perform a diagnostic digest to verify this plasmid prior to use. For example, a double digest of the plasmid with BamHI and KpnI should result in two bands at 2.3kb and 5.8kb.
How to cite: TAL3399 was a gift from Keith Joung (Addgene plasmid # 42862 ; http://n2t.net/addgene:42862 ; RRID:Addgene_42862)
