[The description below was written by a language model from this plasmid's Addgene catalogue record.]
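Description:
TAL3399 is a TALEN expression plasmid built on the JDS78 backbone, a mammalian expression vector that also carries a T7 promoter. It encodes the "right" half of a nuclease pair directed against the zebrafish (Danio rerio) gene zmynd11, also known as BS69. The plasmid is maintained in E. coli as a high-copy construct under ampicillin selection. No feature table accompanies the record, so the origin of replication and other backbone elements are not itemised. The use of a BGH reverse sequencing primer suggests a BGH polyadenylation region downstream of the coding sequence.

The insert is about 1.6 kb, set into a backbone of about 6.4 kb. It is an engineered array of TAL effector repeats designed to recognise a specific 18-nucleotide site in zmynd11. It was cloned by restriction enzyme methods that destroyed both junction sites. The backbone supplies the flanking protein parts: an N-terminal 3X FLAG tag for detection and a C-terminal wild-type FokI nuclease domain. Expression is driven by the CMV promoter. The T7 designation indicates that the coding sequence can also be transcribed in vitro to make mRNA, the usual way of delivering such nucleases into zebrafish embryos.

Because FokI cleaves only as a dimer, this construct is meant to be used with a matching "left" TALEN that binds the opposite strand nearby. Together the two monomers make a double-strand break between their half-sites. Error-prone repair of that break produces insertions or deletions that disrupt the gene. The insert name marks it as part of a community set of zebrafish-targeting TALENs, and the associated work concerns targeted gene disruption in somatic zebrafish cells.
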