>Addgene plasmid #42862 | TAL3399 | depositor partial sequence | sequence record 57982 | TAL3399 sequence 2430 bps
TCTAGAGCTAGCACCATGGACTACAAAGACCATGACGGTGATTATAAAGATCATGACATCGATTACAAGG
ATGACGATGACAAGATGGCCCCCAAGAAGAAGAGGAAGGTGGGCATTCACCGCGGGGTACCTATGGTGGA
CTTGAGGACACTCGGTTATTCGCAACAGCAACAGGAGAAAATCAAGCCTAAGGTCAGGAGCACCGTCGCG
CAACACCACGAGGCGCTTGTGGGGCATGGCTTCACTCATGCGCATATTGTCGCGCTTTCACAGCACCCTG
CGGCGCTTGGGACGGTGGCTGTCAAATACCAAGATATGATTGCGGCCCTGCCCGAAGCCACGCACGAGGC
AATTGTAGGGGTCGGTAAACAGTGGTCGGGAGCGCGAGCACTTGAGGCGCTGCTGACTGTGGCGGGTGAG
CTTAGGGGGCCTCCGCTCCAGCTCGACACCGGGCAGCTGCTGAAGATCGCGAAGAGAGGGGGAGTAACAG
CGGTAGAGGCAGTGCACGCCTGGCGCAATGCGCTCACCGGGGCCCCCTTGAACCTGACCCCAGACCAGGT
AGTCGCAATCGCGAACAATAATGGGGGAAAGCAAGCCCTGGAAACCGTGCAAAGGTTGTTGCCGGTCCTT
TGTCAAGACCACGGCCTTACACCGGAGCAAGTCGTGGCCATTGCAAGCAATGGGGGTGGCAAACAGGCTC
TTGAGACGGTTCAGAGACTTCTCCCAGTTCTCTGTCAAGCCCACGGGCTGACTCCCGATCAAGTTGTAGC
GATTGCGTCCAACGGTGGAGGGAAACAAGCATTGGAGACTGTCCAACGGCTCCTTCCCGTGTTGTGTCAA
GCCCACGGTTTGACGCCTGCACAAGTGGTCGCCATCGCCAACAACAACGGCGGTAAGCAGGCGCTGGAAA
CAGTACAGCGCCTGCTGCCTGTACTGTGCCAGGATCATGGACTGACCCCAGACCAGGTAGTCGCAATCGC
GAACAATAATGGGGGAAAGCAAGCCCTGGAAACCGTGCAAAGGTTGTTGCCGGTCCTTTGTCAAGACCAC
GGCCTTACACCGGAGCAAGTCGTGGCCATTGCATCCCACGACGGTGGCAAACAGGCTCTTGAGACGGTTC
AGAGACTTCTCCCAGTTCTCTGTCAAGCCCACGGGCTGACTCCCGATCAAGTTGTAGCGATTGCGAATAA
CAATGGAGGGAAACAAGCATTGGAGACTGTCCAACGGCTCCTTCCCGTGTTGTGTCAAGCCCACGGTTTG
ACGCCTGCACAAGTGGTCGCCATCGCCTCCAATATTGGCGGTAAGCAGGCGCTGGAAACAGTACAGCGCC
TGCTGCCTGTACTGTGCCAGGATCATGGACTGACCCCAGACCAGGTAGTCGCAATCGCGTCAAACGGAGG
GGGAAAGCAAGCCCTGGAAACCGTGCAAAGGTTGTTGCCGGTCCTTTGTCAAGACCACGGCCTTACACCG
GAGCAAGTCGTGGCCATTGCAAGCAATGGGGGTGGCAAACAGGCTCTTGAGACGGTTCAGAGACTTCTCC
CAGTTCTCTGTCAAGCCCACGGGCTGACTCCCGATCAAGTTGTAGCGATTGCGTCCAACGGTGGAGGGAA
ACAAGCATTGGAGACTGTCCAACGGCTCCTTCCCGTGTTGTGTCAAGCCCACGGTTTGACGCCTGCACAA
GTGGTCGCCATCGCCAACAACAACGGCGGTAAGCAGGCGCTGGAAACAGTACAGCGCCTGCTGCCTGTAC
TGTGCCAGGATCATGGACTGACCCCAGACCAGGTAGTCGCAATCGCGTCAAACGGAGGGGGAAAGCAAGC
CCTGGAAACCGTGCAAAGGTTGTTGCCGGTCCTTTGTCAAGACCACGGCCTTACACCGGAGCAAGTCGTG
GCCATTGCAAGCAATGGGGGTGGCAAACAGGCTCTTGAGACGGTTCAGAGACTTCTCCCAGTTCTCTGTC
AAGCCCACGGGCTGACTCCCGATCAAGTTGTAGCGATTGCGTCCAACGGTGGAGGGAAACAAGCATTGGA
GACTGTCCAACGGCTCCTTCCCGTGTTGTGTCAAGCCCACGGTTTGACGCCTGCACAAGTGGTCGCCATC
GCCAGCCATGATGGCGGTAAGCAGGCGCTGGAAACAGTACAGCGCCTGCTGCCTGTACTGTGCCAGGATC
ATGGACTGACACCCGAACAGGTGGTCGCCATTGCTTCTAATGGGGGAGGACGGCCAGCCTTGGAGTCCAT
CGTAGCCCAATTGTCCAGGCCCGATCCCGCGTTGGCTGCGTTAACGAATGACCATCTGGTGGCGTTGGCA
TGTCTTGGTGGACGACCCGCGCTCGATGCAGTCAAAAAGGGTCTGCCTCATGCTCCCGCATTGATCAAAA
GAACCAACCGGCGGATTCCCGAGAGAACTTCCCATCGAGTCGCGGGATCC
