>Addgene plasmid #42862 | TAL3399 | addgene partial sequence | sequence record 60846 | JDS-TALEN-F 5'-TAGGGGTCGGTAAACAGTGG-3'
TGTGGCGGGTGAGCTTAGGGGGCCTCCGCTCCAGCTCGACACCGGGCAGCTGCTGAAGATCGCGAAGAGA
GGGGGAGTAACAGCGGTAGAGGCAGTGCACGCCTGGCGCAATGCGCTCACCGGGGCCCCCTTGAACCTGA
CCCCAGACCAGGTAGTCGCAATCGCGAACAATAATGGGGGAAAGCAAGCCCTGGAAACCGTGCAAAGGTT
GTTGCCGGTCCTTTGTCAAGACCACGGCCTTACACCGGAGCAAGTCGTGGCCATTGCAAGCAATGGGGGT
GGCAAACAGGCTCTTGAGACGGTTCAGAGACTTCTCCCAGTTCTCTGTCAAGCCCACGGGCTGACTCCCG
ATCAAGTTGTAGCGATTGCGTCCAACGGTGGAGGGAAACAAGCATTGGAGACTGTCCAACGGCTCCTTCC
CGTGTTGTGTCAAGCCCACGGTTTGACGCCTGCACAAGTGGTCGCCATCGCCAACAACAACGGCGGTAAG
CAGGCGCTGGAAACAGTACAGCGCCTGCTGCCTGTACTGTGCCAGGATCATGGACTGACCCCAGACCAGG
TAGTCGCAATCGCGAACAATAATGGGGGAAAGCAAGCCCTGGAAACCGTGCAAAGGTTGTTGCCGGTCCT
TTGTCAAGACCACGGCCTTACACCGGAGCAAGTCGTGGCCATTGCATCCCACGACGGTGGCAAACAGGCT
CTTGAGACGGTTCAGAGACTTCTCCCAGTTCTCTGTCAAGCCCACGGGCTGACTCCCGATCAAGTTGTAG
CGATTGCGAATAACAATGGAGGGAAACAAGCATTGGAGACTGTCCAACGGCTCCTTCCCGTGTTGTGTCA
AGCCCACGGTTTGACGCCTGCACAAGTGGTCGCCATCGCCTCCAATATTGGCGGTAAGCAGGCGCTGGAA
ACAGTACAGCGCCTGCTGCCTGTACTGTGCCAGGATCATGGACTGACCCCAGACCAGGTAGTCGCAATCG
C
